>Addgene plasmid #152800 | pGBW-m4133562 | depositor full sequence | sequence record 295812 | Full Sequence
CACCATGTACACTCGCTATGTCGATAACAACTTCTGTGGCCCTGATGGCTACCCTCTTGAGTGCATTAAA
GACCTTCTAGCACGTGCTGGTAAAGCTTCATGCACTTTGTCCGAACAACTGGACTTTATTGACACTAAGA
GGGGTGTATACTGCTGCCGTGAACATGAGCATGAAATTGCTTGGTACACGGAACGTTCTGAAAAGAGCTA
TGAATTGCAGACACCTTTTGAAATTAAATTGGCAAAGAAATTTGACACCTTCAATGGGGAATGTCCAAAT
TTTGTATTTCCCTTAAATTCCATAATCAAGACTATTCAACCAAGGGTTGAAAAGAAAAAGCTTGATGGCT
TTATGGGTAGAATTCGATCTGTCTATCCAGTTGCGTCACCAAATGAATGCAACCAAATGTGCCTTTCAAC
TCTCATGAAGTGTGATCATTGTGGTGAAACTTCATGGCAGACGGGCGATTTTGTTAAAGCCACTTGCGAA
TTTTGTGGCACTGAGAATTTGACTAAAGAAGGTGCCACTACTTGTGGTTACTTACCCCAAAATGCTGTTG
TTAAAATTTATTGTCCAGCATGTCACAATTCAGAAGTAGGACCTGAGCATAGTCTTGCCGAATACCATAA
TGAATCTGGCTTGAAAACCATTCTTCGTAAGGGTGGTCGCACTATTGCCTTTGGAGGCTGTGTGTTCTCT
TATGTTGGTTGCCATAACAAGTGTGCCTATTGGGTTCCACGTGCTAGCGCTAACATAGGTTGTAACCATA
CAGGTGTTGTTGGAGAAGGTTCCGAAGGTCTTAATGACAACCTTCTTGAAATACTCCAAAAAGAGAAAGT
CAACATCAATATTGTTGGTGACTTTAAACTTAATGAAGAGATCGCCATTATTTTGGCATCTTTTTCTGCT
TCCACAAGTGCTTTTGTGGAAACTGTGAAAGGTTTGGATTATAAAGCATTCAAACAAATTGTTGAATCCT
GTGGTAATTTTAAAGTTACAAAAGGAAAAGCTAAAAAAGGTGCCTGGAATATTGGTGAACAGAAATCAAT
ACTGAGTCCTCTTTATGCATTTGCATCAGAGGCTGCTCGTGTTGTACGATCAATTTTCTCCCGCACTCTT
GAAACTGCTCAAAATTCTGTGCGTGTTTTACAGAAGGCCGCTATAACAATACTAGATGGAATTTCACAGT
ATTCACTGAGACTCATTGATGCTATGATGTTCACATCTGATTTGGCTACTAACAATCTAGTTGTAATGGC
CTACATTACAGGTGGTGTTGTTCAGTTGACTTCGCAGTGGCTAACTAACATCTTTGGCACTGTTTATGAA
AAACTCAAACCCGTCCTTGATTGGCTTGAAGAGAAGTTTAAGGAAGGTGTAGAGTTTCTTAGAGACGGTT
GGGAAATTGTTAAATTTATCTCAACCTGTGCTTGTGAAATTGTCGGTGGACAAATTGTCACCTGTGCAAA
GGAAATTAAGGAGAGTGTTCAGACATTCTTTAAGCTTGTAAATAAATTTTTGGCTTTGTGTGCTGACTCT
ATCATTATTGGTGGAGCTAAACTTAAAGCCTTGAATTTAGGTGAAACATTTGTCACGCACTCAAAGGGAT
TGTACAGAAAGTGTGTTAAATCCAGAGAAGAAACTGGCCTACTCATGCCTCTAAAAGCCCCAAAAGAAAT
TATCTTCTTAGAGGGAGAAACACTTCCCACAGAAGTGTTAACAGAGGAAGTTGTCTTGAAAACTGGTGAT
TTACAACCATTAGAACAACCTACTAGTGAAGCTGTTGAAGCTCCATTGGTTGGTACACCAGTTTGTATTA
ACGGGCTTATGTTGCTCGAAATCAAAGACACAGAAAAGTACTGTGCCCTTGCACCTAATATGATGGTAAC
AAACAATACCTTCACACTCAAAGGCGAAAACCTTTACTTTCAGTCGCACCATCACCATCACCATTAAGCT
AGCTTGACTGACTGAGATACAGCGTACCTTCAGCTCACAGACATGATAAGATACATTGATGAGTTTGGAC
AAACCACAACTAGAATGCAGTGAAAAAAATGCTTTATTTGTGAAATTTGTGATGCTATTGCTTTATTTGT
AACCATTATAAGCTGCAATAAACAAGTTAACAACAACAATTGCATTCATTTTATGTTTCAGGTTCAGGGG
GAGGTGTGGGAGGTTTTTTAAAGCAAGTAAAACCTCTACAAATGTGGTATTGGCCCATCTCTATCGGTAT
CGTAGCATAACCCCTTGGGGCCTCTAAACGGGTCTTGAGGGGTTTTTTGTGCCCCTCGGGCCGGATTGCT
ATCTACCGGCATTGGCGCAGAAAAAAATGCCTGATGCGACGCTGCGCGTCTTATACTCCCACATATGCCA
GATTCAGCAACGGATACGGCTTCCCCAACTTGCCCACTTCCATACGTGTCCTCCTTACCAGAAATTTATC
CTTAAGGTCGTCAGCTATCCTGCAGGCGATCTCTCGATTTCGATCAAGACATTCCTTTAATGGTCTTTTC
TGGACACCACTAGGGGTCAGAAGTAGTTCATCAAACTTTCTTCCCTCCCTAATCTCATTGGTTACCTTGG
GCTATCGAAACTTAATTAACCAGTCAAGTCAGCTACTTGGCGAGATCGACTTGTCTGGGTTTCGACTACG
CTCAGAATTGCGTCAGTCAAGTTCGATCTGGTCCTTGCTATTGCACCCGTTCTCCGATTACGAGTTTCAT
TTAAATCATGTGAGCAAAAGGCCAGCAAAAGGCCAGGAACCGTAAAAAGGCCGCGTTGCTGGCGTTTTTC
CATAGGCTCCGCCCCCCTGACGAGCATCACAAAAATCGACGCTCAAGTCAGAGGTGGCGAAACCCGACAG
GACTATAAAGATACCAGGCGTTTCCCCCTGGAAGCTCCCTCGTGCGCTCTCCTGTTCCGACCCTGCCGCT
TACCGGATACCTGTCCGCCTTTCTCCCTTCGGGAAGCGTGGCGCTTTCTCATAGCTCACGCTGTAGGTAT
CTCAGTTCGGTGTAGGTCGTTCGCTCCAAGCTGGGCTGTGTGCACGAACCCCCCGTTCAGCCCGACCGCT
GCGCCTTATCCGGTAACTATCGTCTTGAGTCCAACCCGGTAAGACACGACTTATCGCCACTGGCAGCAGC
CACTGGTAACAGGATTAGCAGAGCGAGGTATGTAGGCGGTGCTACAGAGTTCTTGAAGTGGTGGCCTAAC
TACGGCTACACTAGAAGAACAGTATTTGGTATCTGCGCTCTGCTGAAGCCAGTTACCTTCGGAAAAAGAG
TTGGTAGCTCTTGATCCGGCAAACAAACCACCGCTGGTAGCGGTGGTTTTTTTGTTTGCAAGCAGCAGAT
TACGCGCAGAAAAAAAGGATCTCAAGAAGATCCTTTGATCTTTTCTACGGGGTCTGACGCTCAGTGGAAC
GAAAACTCACGTTAAGGGATTTTGGTCATGAGATTATCAAAAAGGATCTTCACCTAGATCCTTTTAAATT
AAAAATGAAGTTTTAAATCAATCTAAAGTATATATGAGTAAACTTGGTCTGACAGTTACCAATGCTTAAT
CAGTGAGGCACCTATCTCAGCGATCTGTCTATTTCGTTCATCCATAGTTGCATTTAAATTTCCGAACTCT
CCAAGGCCCTCGTCGGAAAATCTTCAAACCTTTCGTCCGATCCATCTTGCAGGCTACCTCTCGAACGAAC
TATCGCAAGTCTCTTGGCCGGCCTTGCGCCTTGGCTATTGCTTGGCAGCGCCTATCGCCAGGTATTACTC
CAATCCCGAATATCCGAGATCGGGATCACCCGAGAGAAGTTCAACCTACATCCTCAATCCCGATCTATCC
GAGATCCGAGGAATATCGAAATCGGGGCGCGCCTGGTGTACCGAGAACGATCCTCTCAGTGCGAGTCTCG
ACGATCCATATCGTTGCTTGGCAGTCAGCCAGTCGGAATCCAGCTTGGGACCCAGGAAGTCCAATCGTCA
GATATTGTACTCAAGCCTGGTCACGGCAGCGTACCGATCTGTTTAAACCTAGATATTGATAGTCTGATCG
GTCAACGTATAATCGAGTCCTAGCTTTTGCAAACATCTATCAAGAGACAGGATCAGCAGGAGGCTTTCGC
ATGAGTATTCAACATTTCCGTGTCGCCCTTATTCCCTTTTTTGCGGCATTTTGCCTTCCTGTTTTTGCTC
ACCCAGAAACGCTGGTGAAAGTAAAAGATGCTGAAGATCAGTTGGGTGCGCGAGTGGGTTACATCGAACT
GGATCTCAACAGCGGTAAGATCCTTGAGAGTTTTCGCCCCGAAGAACGCTTTCCAATGATGAGCACTTTT
AAAGTTCTGCTATGTGGCGCGGTATTATCCCGTATTGACGCCGGGCAAGAGCAACTCGGTCGCCGCATAC
ACTATTCTCAGAATGACTTGGTTGAGTATTCACCAGTCACAGAAAAGCATCTTACGGATGGCATGACAGT
AAGAGAATTATGCAGTGCTGCCATAACCATGAGTGATAACACTGCGGCCAACTTACTTCTGACAACGATT
GGAGGACCGAAGGAGCTAACCGCTTTTTTGCACAACATGGGGGATCATGTAACTCGCCTTGATCGTTGGG
AACCGGAGCTGAATGAAGCCATACCAAACGACGAGCGTGACACCACGATGCCTGTAGCAATGGCAACAAC
CTTGCGTAAACTATTAACTGGCGAACTACTTACTCTAGCTTCCCGGCAACAGTTGATAGACTGGATGGAG
GCGGATAAAGTTGCAGGACCACTTCTGCGCTCGGCCCTTCCGGCTGGCTGGTTTATTGCTGATAAATCTG
GAGCCGGTGAGCGTGGGTCTCGCGGTATCATTGCAGCACTGGGGCCAGATGGTAAGCCCTCCCGTATCGT
AGTTATCTACACGACGGGGAGTCAGGCAACTATGGATGAACGAAATAGACAGATCGCTGAGATAGGTGCC
TCACTGATTAAGCATTGGTAACCGATTCTAGGTGCATTGGCGCAGAAAAAAATGCCTGATGCGACGCTGC
GCGTCTTATACTCCCACATATGCCAGATTCAGCAACGGATACGGCTTCCCCAACTTGCCCACTTCCATAC
GTGTCCTCCTTACCAGAAATTTATCCTTAAGATCCCGAATCGTTTAAACTCGACTCTGGCTCTATCGAAT
CTCCGTCGTTTCGAGCTTACGCGAACAGCCGTGGCGCTCATTTGCTCGTCGGGCATCGAATCTCGTCAGC
TATCGTCAGCTTACCTTTTTGGCAGCGATCGCGGCTCCCGACATCTTGGACCATTAGCTCCACAGGTATC
TTCTTCCCTCTAGTGGTCATAACAGCAGCTTCAGCTACCTCTCAATTCAAAAAACCCCTCAAGACCCGTT
TAGAGGCCCCAAGGGGTTATGCTATCAATCGTTGCGTTACACACACAAAAAACCAACACACATCCATCTT
CGATGGATAGCGATTTTATTATCTAACTGCTGATCGAGTGTAGCCAGATCTAGTAATCAATTACGGGGTC
ATTAGTTCATAGCCCATATATGGAGTTCCGCGTTACATAACTTACGGTAAATGGCCCGCCTGGCTGACCG
CCCAACGACCCCCGCCCATTGACGTCAATAATGACGTATGTTCCCATAGTAACGCCAATAGGGACTTTCC
ATTGACGTCAATGGGTGGAGTATTTACGGTAAACTGCCCACTTGGCAGTACATCAAGTGTATCATATGCC
AAGTACGCCCCCTATTGACGTCAATGACGGTAAATGGCCCGCCTGGCATTATGCCCAGTACATGACCTTA
TGGGACTTTCCTACTTGGCAGTACATCTACGTATTAGTCATCGCTATTACCATGCTGATGCGGTTTTGGC
AGTACATCAATGGGCGTGGATAGCGGTTTGACTCACGGGGATTTCCAAGTCTCCACCCCATTGACGTCAA
TGGGAGTTTGTTTTGGCACCAAAATCAACGGGACTTTCCAAAATGTCGTAACAACTCCGCCCCATTGACG
CAAATGGGCGGTAGGCGTGTACGGTGGGAGGTCTATATAAGCAGAGCTGGTTTAGTGAACCGTCAGATCA
GATCTTTGTCGATCCTACCATCCACTCGACACACCCGCCAGCGGCCGC
Features (pLannotate 1.2.2; 17 found; start..end, strand, type, name):
      8..1915    +  CDS            R1A_SARS2 (fragment): Experimental evidence at protein level: Swiss-Prot protein existence level 1. [Non-structural protein 10]: Plays a pivotal role in viral transcription by stimulating both nsp14 3'-5' exoribonuclease and nsp16 2'-O-methyltransferase activities. Therefore plays an essential role in viral mRNAs cap methylation. From Severe acute respiratory syndrome coronavirus 2 (2019-nCoV) (SARS-CoV-2).
   1937..1954    +  CDS            6xHis: 6xHis affinity tag
   2007..2128    -  polyA_signal   SV40 poly(A) signal: SV40 polyadenylation signal
   2151..2220    -  CDS            large T antigen (fragment): large T antigen from SV40 (simian virus 40)
   2243..2289    +  terminator     T7 terminator: transcription terminator for bacteriophage T7 RNA polymerase
   2319..2455    +  terminator     rrnG terminator: transcription terminator from the E. coli ribosomal RNA rrnG operon (Albrechtsen et al., 1991)
   2500..2571    +  misc_feature   3' β-globin insulator: insulator downstream of the human β-globin locus (Farrell et al., 2002)
   2797..3385    -  rep_origin     ori: high-copy-number ColE1/pMB1/pBR322/pUC origin of replication
   3557..3621    -  CDS            bla(M) (fragment): β-lactamase lacking the signal sequence; bla(M); allows cytosolic expression of β-lactamase
   4131..4991    +  CDS            AmpR: β-lactamase; bla; confers resistance to ampicillin, carbenicillin, and related antibiotics
   5004..5140    +  terminator     rrnG terminator: transcription terminator from the E. coli ribosomal RNA rrnG operon (Albrechtsen et al., 1991)
   5292..5363    +  misc_feature   5' β-globin insulator: insulator upstream of the human β-globin locus (Farrell et al., 2002)
   5368..5414    -  terminator     T7 terminator: transcription terminator for bacteriophage T7 RNA polymerase
   5432..5480    -  polyA_signal   poly(A) signal: synthetic polyadenylation signal
   5561..5864    +  enhancer       CMV enhancer: human cytomegalovirus immediate early enhancer
   5937..5954    -  promoter       CMV promoter (fragment): human cytomegalovirus (CMV) immediate early promoter
   6017..6068    +  promoter       CMVd2 promoter: truncated human cytomegalovirus (CMV) immediate early promoter that yields moderately reduced expression relative to the full-length promoter
