[The description below was written by a language model from this plasmid's Addgene catalogue record and pLannotate feature annotations shown in this document.]
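Description:
pGBW-m4133562 is a mammalian expression plasmid built on the pTwist_CMV_6 backbone and carrying the wild-type coding sequence for SARS-CoV-2 non-structural protein 2 (nsp2), a cleavage product of the viral ORF1ab polyprotein. The full sequence is about 6.1 kb, of which the insert accounts for roughly 1.9 kb. It is propagated in E. coli as a high-copy plasmid by means of a ColE1/pUC-type origin and is selected with ampicillin through a complete β-lactamase (AmpR) gene. A short additional β-lactamase fragment in the backbone appears to be a non-functional remnant.

Expression is driven by human cytomegalovirus immediate-early elements. The annotation finds the CMV enhancer followed by promoter segments, including a match to a truncated CMV promoter variant, positioned just upstream of the open reading frame across the circular junction. The automated annotation matches the insert to the SARS-CoV-2 replicase polyprotein 1a. The accompanying functional text refers to nsp10, but this is generic polyprotein annotation, and the catalogue record identifies the fragment as nsp2. The backbone adds a C-terminal 6xHis tag, which the record describes as TEV-cleavable. The TEV site is not separately annotated but would fit the short gap between the insert and the His tag, allowing affinity purification followed by tag removal.

An SV40 polyadenylation signal annotated downstream presumably terminates the transcript. The expression and bacterial modules are flanked by T7 and rrnG terminators, a synthetic poly(A) signal and β-globin insulator elements, which limit read-through and interference between units. No mammalian selection marker is annotated, so the plasmid is suited to transient expression of tagged nsp2 for purification, interaction or functional studies.
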