Addgene plasmid #152800: pGBW-m4133562
Purpose: Mammalian expression plasmid for SARS-CoV-2 nsp2
Depositing lab: Ginkgo Bioworks & Benjie Chen. Depositing organization: Ginkgo Bioworks.
Backbone
  Vector backbone: pTwist_CMV_6
  Backbone size w/o insert (bp): 4180
  Vector type: Mammalian Expression
Growth in bacteria
  Bacterial resistance: Ampicillin, 100 μg/mL
  Growth temperature: 37°C
  Growth strain: DH5alpha
  Copy number: High Copy
Gene/Insert
  Gene/Insert name: SARS-CoV-2 nsp2
  Species: Severe acute respiratory syndrome coronavirus 2
  Insert size (bp): 1907
  Mutation: wt
  Entrez Gene: ORF1ab (a.k.a. GU280_gp01)
  Promoter: CMV
  Tag / fusion protein: Cleavable TEV;6xHis-003 (C terminal on backbone)
  Cloning method: Unknown
Resource information
  A portion of this plasmid was derived from a plasmid made by: GinkgoBioworks
Depositor comments: NCBI reference sequence: YP_009725298.1
How to cite: pGBW-m4133562 was a gift from Ginkgo Bioworks & Benjie Chen (Addgene plasmid # 152800 ; http://n2t.net/addgene:152800 ; RRID:Addgene_152800)
